LOCUS       Exported 7566 bp ds-DNA circular SYN 12-MAY-2021
DEFINITION  lentiviral vector expressing sgRNA targeting LacZ.
ACCESSION   .
VERSION     .
KEYWORDS    pLCKO_LacZ_sgRNA
SOURCE      synthetic DNA construct
  ORGANISM  synthetic DNA construct
REFERENCE   1 (bases 1 to 7566)
  AUTHORS   Hart T, Chandrashekhar M, Aregger M, Steinhart Z, Brown KR, MacLeod
            G, Mis M, Zimmermann M, Fradet-Turcotte A, Sun S, Mero P, Dirks P,
            Sidhu S, Roth FP, Rissland OS, Durocher D, Angers S, Moffat J
  TITLE     High-Resolution CRISPR Screens Reveal Fitness Genes and
            Genotype-Specific Cancer Liabilities.
  JOURNAL   Cell. 2015 Dec 3;163(6):1515-26. doi: 10.1016/j.cell.2015.11.015.
            Epub 2015 Nov 25.
  PUBMED    26627737
REFERENCE   2 (bases 1 to 7566)
  AUTHORS   .
  TITLE     Direct Submission
  JOURNAL   Exported May 12, 2021 from SnapGene Server 1.1.58
            http://www.snapgene.com
FEATURES             Location/Qualifiers
     source          1..7566
                     /organism="synthetic DNA construct"
                     /mol_type="other DNA"
     promoter        7..507
                     /label=hPGK promoter
                     /note="human phosphoglycerate kinase 1 promoter"
     primer_bind     426..444
                     /label=hPGK-F
                     /note="Human PGK promoter, forward primer"
     CDS             529..1128
                     /codon_start=1
                     /gene="pac from Streptomyces alboniger"
                     /product="puromycin N-acetyltransferase"
                     /label=PuroR
                     /note="confers resistance to puromycin"
                     /translation="MTEYKPTVRLATRDDVPRAVRTLAAAFADYPATRHTVDPDRHIER
                     VTELQELFLTRVGLDIGKVWVADDGAAVAVWTTPESVEAGAVFAEIGPRMAELSGSRLA
                     AQQQMEGLLAPHRPKEPAWFLATVGVSPDHQGKGLGSAVVLPGVEAAERAGVPAFLETS
                     APRNLPFYERLGFTVTADVEVPEGPRTWCMTRKPGA"
     primer_bind     complement(529..548)
                     /label=Puro-R
                     /note="Puromycin resistance gene, reverse primer. Also
                     called puro-variant-R"
     primer_bind     1025..1045
                     /label=Puro-F
                     /note="Puromycin resistance gene, forward primer"
     misc_feature    1144..1732
                     /label=WPRE
                     /note="woodchuck hepatitis virus posttranscriptional
                     regulatory element"
     primer_bind     complement(1197..1217)
                     /label=WPRE-R
                     /note="WPRE, reverse primer"
     CDS             complement(1615..1626)
                     /codon_start=1
                     /product="Factor Xa recognition and cleavage site"
                     /label=Factor Xa site
                     /translation="IEGR"
     LTR             1804..2037
                     /label=3' LTR (Delta-U3)
                     /note="self-inactivating 3' long terminal repeat (LTR) from
                     HIV-1"
     polyA_signal    2115..2236
                     /label=SV40 poly(A) signal
                     /note="SV40 polyadenylation signal"
     primer_bind     complement(2152..2171)
                     /label=SV40pA-R
                     /note="SV40 polyA, reverse primer"
     primer_bind     2206..2225
                     /label=EBV-rev
                     /note="SV40 polyA terminator, reverse primer"
     rep_origin      2276..2411
                     /label=SV40 ori
                     /note="SV40 origin of replication"
     primer_bind     2338..2357
                     /label=SV40pro-F
                     /note="SV40 promoter/origin, forward primer"
     primer_bind     complement(2431..2450)
                     /label=T7
                     /note="T7 promoter, forward primer"
     promoter        complement(2432..2450)
                     /label=T7 promoter
                     /note="promoter for bacteriophage T7 RNA polymerase"
     primer_bind     complement(2460..2477)
                     /label=M13 Forward
                     /note="In lacZ gene. Also called M13-F20 or M13 (-21)
                     Forward"
     primer_bind     complement(2460..2476)
                     /label=M13 fwd
                     /note="common sequencing primer, one of multiple similar
                     variants"
     primer_bind     complement(2469..2491)
                     /label=M13/pUC Forward
                     /note="In lacZ gene"
     rep_origin      2618..3073
                     /direction=RIGHT
                     /label=f1 ori
                     /note="f1 bacteriophage origin of replication; arrow
                     indicates direction of (+) strand synthesis"
     primer_bind     complement(2705..2724)
                     /label=F1ori-R
                     /note="F1 origin, reverse primer"
     primer_bind     2915..2936
                     /label=F1ori-F
                     /note="F1 origin, forward primer"
     promoter        3099..3203
                     /gene="bla"
                     /label=AmpR promoter
     CDS             3204..4064
                     /codon_start=1
                     /gene="bla"
                     /product="beta-lactamase"
                     /label=AmpR
                     /note="confers resistance to ampicillin, carbenicillin, and
                     related antibiotics"
                     /translation="MSIQHFRVALIPFFAAFCLPVFAHPETLVKVKDAEDQLGARVGYI
                     ELDLNSGKILESFRPEERFPMMSTFKVLLCGAVLSRIDAGQEQLGRRIHYSQNDLVEYS
                     PVTEKHLTDGMTVRELCSAAITMSDNTAANLLLTTIGGPKELTAFLHNMGDHVTRLDRW
                     EPELNEAIPNDERDTTMPVAMATTLRKLLTGELLTLASRQQLIDWMEADKVAGPLLRSA
                     LPAGWFIADKSGAGERGSRGIIAALGPDGKPSRIVVIYTTGSQATMDERNRQIAEIGAS
                     LIKHW"
     primer_bind     complement(3422..3441)
                     /label=Amp-R
                     /note="Ampicillin resistance gene, reverse primer"
     rep_origin      4235..4823
                     /direction=RIGHT
                     /label=ori
                     /note="high-copy-number ColE1/pMB1/pBR322/pUC origin of
                     replication"
     primer_bind     4724..4743
                     /label=pBR322ori-F
                     /note="pBR322 origin, forward primer"
     primer_bind     4977..4994
                     /label=L4440
                     /note="L4440 vector, forward primer"
     protein_bind    5111..5132
                     /label=CAP binding site
                     /bound_moiety="E. coli catabolite activator protein"
                     /note="CAP binding activates transcription in the presence
                     of cAMP."
     promoter        5147..5177
                     /label=lac promoter
                     /note="promoter for the E. coli lac operon"
     protein_bind    5185..5201
                     /label=lac operator
                     /bound_moiety="lac repressor encoded by lacI"
                     /note="The lac repressor binds to the lac operator to
                     inhibit transcription in E. coli. This inhibition can be
                     relieved by adding lactose or
                     isopropyl-beta-D-thiogalactopyranoside (IPTG)."
     primer_bind     5190..5212
                     /label=M13/pUC Reverse
                     /note="In lacZ gene"
     primer_bind     5209..5225
                     /label=M13 rev
                     /note="common sequencing primer, one of multiple similar
                     variants"
     primer_bind     5209..5225
                     /label=M13 Reverse
                     /note="In lacZ gene. Also called M13-rev"
     primer_bind     5244..5264
                     /label=T3
                     /note="T3 promoter, forward primer"
     promoter        5246..5264
                     /label=T3 promoter
                     /note="promoter for bacteriophage T3 RNA polymerase"
     promoter        5292..5518
                     /label=RSV promoter
                     /note="Rous sarcoma virus enhancer/promoter"
     LTR             5519..5699
                     /label=5' LTR (truncated)
                     /note="truncated 5' long terminal repeat (LTR) from HIV-1"
     misc_feature    5746..5871
                     /label=HIV-1 Psi
                     /note="packaging signal of human immunodeficiency virus
                     type 1"
     misc_feature    6364..6597
                     /label=RRE
                     /note="The Rev response element (RRE) of HIV-1 allows for
                     Rev-dependent mRNA export from the nucleus to the
                     cytoplasm."
     CDS             6782..6826
                     /codon_start=1
                     /product="antigenic peptide corresponding to amino acids
                     655 to 669 of the HIV envelope protein gp41 (Lutje Hulsik
                     et al., 2013)"
                     /label=gp41 peptide
                     /note="recognized by the 2H10 single-chain llama nanobody"
                     /translation="KNEQELLELDKWASL"
     promoter        7004..7244
                     /label=U6 promoter
                     /note="RNA polymerase III promoter for human U6 snRNA"
     primer_bind     7004..7024
                     /label=hU6-F
                     /note="Human U6 promoter, forward primer"
     primer_bind     7175..7194
                     /label=LKO.1 5'
                     /note="Human U6 promoter, forward primer"
     misc_RNA        7274..7349
                     /label=gRNA scaffold
                     /note="guide RNA scaffold for the Streptococcus pyogenes
                     CRISPR/Cas9 system"
     misc_feature    7397..7514
                     /label=cPPT/CTS
                     /note="central polypurine tract and central termination
                     sequence of HIV-1"
ORIGIN
        1 cccgggttgc gccttttcca aggcagccct gggtttgcgc agggacgcgg ctgctctggg
       61 cgtggttccg ggaaacgcag cggcgccgac cctgggtctc gcacattctt cacgtccgtt
      121 cgcagcgtca cccggatctt cgccgctacc cttgtgggcc ccccggcgac gcttcctgct
      181 ccgcccctaa gtcgggaagg ttccttgcgg ttcgcggcgt gccggacgtg acaaacggaa
      241 gccgcacgtc tcactagtac cctcgcagac ggacagcgcc agggagcaat ggcagcgcgc
      301 cgaccgcgat gggctgtggc caatagcggc tgctcagcag ggcgcgccga gagcagcggc
      361 cgggaagggg cggtgcggga ggcggggtgt ggggcggtag tgtgggccct gttcctgccc
      421 gcgcggtgtt ccgcattctg caagcctccg gagcgcacgt cggcagtcgg ctccctcgtt
      481 gaccgaatca ccgacctctc tccccagggg gatccaccgg agcttaccat gaccgagtac
      541 aagcccacgg tgcgcctcgc cacccgcgac gacgtcccca gggccgtacg caccctcgcc
      601 gccgcgttcg ccgactaccc cgccacgcgc cacaccgtcg atccggaccg ccacatcgag
      661 cgggtcaccg agctgcaaga actcttcctc acgcgcgtcg ggctcgacat cggcaaggtg
      721 tgggtcgcgg acgacggcgc cgccgtggcg gtctggacca cgccggagag cgtcgaagcg
      781 ggggcggtgt tcgccgagat cggcccgcgc atggccgagt tgagcggttc ccggctggcc
      841 gcgcagcaac agatggaagg cctcctggcg ccgcaccggc ccaaggagcc cgcgtggttc
      901 ctggccaccg tcggcgtctc gcccgaccac cagggcaagg gtctgggcag cgccgtcgtg
      961 ctccccggag tggaggcggc cgagcgcgcc ggggtgcccg ccttcctgga gacctccgcg
     1021 ccccgcaacc tccccttcta cgagcggctc ggcttcaccg tcaccgccga cgtcgaggtg
     1081 cccgaaggac cgcgcacctg gtgcatgacc cgcaagcccg gtgcctgaac gcgttaagtc
     1141 gacaatcaac ctctggatta caaaatttgt gaaagattga ctggtattct taactatgtt
     1201 gctcctttta cgctatgtgg atacgctgct ttaatgcctt tgtatcatgc tattgcttcc
     1261 cgtatggctt tcattttctc ctccttgtat aaatcctggt tgctgtctct ttatgaggag
     1321 ttgtggcccg ttgtcaggca acgtggcgtg gtgtgcactg tgtttgctga cgcaaccccc
     1381 actggttggg gcattgccac cacctgtcag ctcctttccg ggactttcgc tttccccctc
     1441 cctattgcca cggcggaact catcgccgcc tgccttgccc gctgctggac aggggctcgg
     1501 ctgttgggca ctgacaattc cgtggtgttg tcggggaaat catcgtcctt tccttggctg
     1561 ctcgcctgtg ttgccacctg gattctgcgc gggacgtcct tctgctacgt cccttcggcc
     1621 ctcaatccag cggaccttcc ttcccgcggc ctgctgccgg ctctgcggcc tcttccgcgt
     1681 cttcgccttc gccctcagac gagtcggatc tccctttggg ccgcctcccc gcgtcgactt
     1741 taagaccaat gacttacaag gcagctgtag atcttagcca ctttttaaaa gaaaaggggg
     1801 gactggaagg gctaattcac tcccaacgaa gacaagatct gctttttgct tgtactgggt
     1861 ctctctggtt agaccagatc tgagcctggg agctctctgg ctaactaggg aacccactgc
     1921 ttaagcctca ataaagcttg ccttgagtgc ttcaagtagt gtgtgcccgt ctgttgtgtg
     1981 actctggtaa ctagagatcc ctcagaccct tttagtcagt gtggaaaatc tctagcagta
     2041 cgtatagtag ttcatgtcat cttattattc agtatttata acttgcaaag aaatgaatat
     2101 cagagagtga gaggaacttg tttattgcag cttataatgg ttacaaataa agcaatagca
     2161 tcacaaattt cacaaataaa gcattttttt cactgcattc tagttgtggt ttgtccaaac
     2221 tcatcaatgt atcttatcat gtctggctct agctatcccg cccctaactc cgcccatccc
     2281 gcccctaact ccgcccagtt ccgcccattc tccgccccat ggctgactaa ttttttttat
     2341 ttatgcagag gccgaggccg cctcggcctc tgagctattc cagaagtagt gaggaggctt
     2401 ttttggaggc ctagggacgt acccaattcg ccctatagtg agtcgtatta cgcgcgctca
     2461 ctggccgtcg ttttacaacg tcgtgactgg gaaaaccctg gcgttaccca acttaatcgc
     2521 cttgcagcac atcccccttt cgccagctgg cgtaatagcg aagaggcccg caccgatcgc
     2581 ccttcccaac agttgcgcag cctgaatggc gaatgggnnn nnnnnnnnnn nnnnnnnnnn
     2641 nnnnnnnnnn nnnnnnnnnn nnnnnnnnnn nnnnnnnnnn nnnnnnnnnn nnnnnnnnnn
     2701 nnnnnnnnnn nnnnnnnnnn nnnnnnnnnn nnnnnnnnnn ncnnnnnnnn nnnnnnnnnn
     2761 nnnnnnnnnn nnnnnnnnnn nnnnnnnnnn nnnnnnnnnn nnnnnnnnnn nnnnnnnnnn
     2821 nnnnnnnnnn nnnannnnnn nnnnnnnnnn nnnnnnnnnn nnnnnnnnnn nnnnnnnnnn
     2881 nnncctttga cgttggagtc cacgttcttt aatagtggac tcttgttcca aactggaaca
     2941 acactcaacc ctatctcggt ctattctttt gatttataag ggattttgcc gatttcggcc
     3001 tattggttaa aaaatgagct gatttaacaa aaatttaacg cgaattttaa caaaatatta
     3061 acgcttacaa tttaggtggc acttttcggg gaaatgtgcg cggaacccct atttgtttat
     3121 ttttctaaat acattcaaat atgtatccgc tcatgagaca ataaccctga taaatgcttc
     3181 aataatattg aaaaaggaag agtatgagta ttcaacattt ccgtgtcgcc cttattccct
     3241 tttttgcggc attttgcctt cctgtttttg ctcacccaga aacgctggtg aaagtaaaag
     3301 atgctgaaga tcagttgggt gcacgagtgg gttacatcga actggatctc aacagcggta
     3361 agatccttga gagttttcgc cccgaagaac gttttccaat gatgagcact tttaaagttc
     3421 tgctatgtgg cgcggtatta tcccgtattg acgccgggca agagcaactc ggtcgccgca
     3481 tacactattc tcagaatgac ttggttgagt actcaccagt cacagaaaag catcttacgg
     3541 atggcatgac agtaagagaa ttatgcagtg ctgccataac catgagtgat aacactgcgg
     3601 ccaacttact tctgacaacg atcggaggac cgaaggagct aaccgctttt ttgcacaaca
     3661 tgggggatca tgtaactcgc cttgatcgtt gggaaccgga gctgaatgaa gccataccaa
     3721 acgacgagcg tgacaccacg atgcctgtag caatggcaac aacgttgcgc aaactattaa
     3781 ctggcgaact acttactcta gcttcccggc aacaattaat agactggatg gaggcggata
     3841 aagttgcagg accacttctg cgctcggccc ttccggctgg ctggtttatt gctgataaat
     3901 ctggagccgg tgagcgtggg tctcgcggta tcattgcagc actggggcca gatggtaagc
     3961 cctcccgtat cgtagttatc tacacgacgg ggagtcaggc aactatggat gaacgaaata
     4021 gacagatcgc tgagataggt gcctcactga ttaagcattg gtaactgtca gaccaagttt
     4081 actcatatat actttagatt gatttaaaac ttcattttta atttaaaagg atctaggtga
     4141 agatcctttt tgataatctc atgaccaaaa tcccttaacg tgagttttcg ttccactgag
     4201 cgtcagaccc cgtagaaaag atcaaaggat cttcttgaga tccttttttt ctgcgcgtaa
     4261 tctgctgctt gcaaacaaaa aaaccaccgc taccagcggt ggtttgtttg ccggatcaag
     4321 agctaccaac tctttttccg aaggtaactg gcttcagcag agcgcagata ccaaatactg
     4381 ttcttctagt gtagccgtag ttaggccacc acttcaagaa ctctgtagca ccgcctacat
     4441 acctcgctct gctaatcctg ttaccagtgg ctgctgccag tggcgataag tcgtgtctta
     4501 ccgggttgga ctcaagacga tagttaccgg ataaggcgca gcggtcgggc tgaacggggg
     4561 gttcgtgcac acagcccagc ttggagcgaa cgacctacac cgaactgaga tacctacagc
     4621 gtgagctatg agaaagcgcc acgcttcccg aagggagaaa ggcggacagg tatccggtaa
     4681 gcggcagggt cggaacagga gagcgcacga gggagcttcc agggggaaac gcctggtatc
     4741 tttatagtcc tgtcgggttt cgccacctct gacttgagcg tcgatttttg tgatgctcgt
     4801 caggggggcg gagcctatgg aaaaacgcca gcaacgcggc ctttttacgg ttcctggcct
     4861 tttgctggcc ttttgctcac atgttctttc ctgcgttatc ccctgattct gtggataacc
     4921 gtattaccgc ctttgagtga gctgataccg ctcgccgcag ccgaacgacc gagcgcagcg
     4981 agtcagtgag cgaggaagcg gaagagcgcc caatacgcaa accgcctctc cccgcgcgtt
     5041 ggccgattca ttaatgcagc tggcacgaca ggtttcccga ctggaaagcg ggcagtgagc
     5101 gcaacgcaat taatgtgagt tagctcactc attaggcacc ccaggcttta cactttatgc
     5161 ttccggctcg tatgttgtgt ggaattgtga gcggataaca atttcacaca ggaaacagct
     5221 atgaccatga ttacgccaag cgcgcaatta accctcacta aagggaacaa aagctggagc
     5281 tgcaagctta atgtagtctt atgcaatact cttgtagtct tgcaacatgg taacgatgag
     5341 ttagcaacat gccttacaag gagagaaaaa gcaccgtgca tgccgattgg tggaagtaag
     5401 gtggtacgat cgtgccttat taggaaggca acagacgggt ctgacatgga ttggacgaac
     5461 cactgaattg ccgcattgca gagatattgt atttaagtgc ctagctcgat acataaacgg
     5521 gtctctctgg ttagaccaga tctgagcctg ggagctctct ggctaactag ggaacccact
     5581 gcttaagcct caataaagct tgccttgagt gcttcaagta gtgtgtgccc gtctgttgtg
     5641 tgactctggt aactagagat ccctcagacc cttttagtca gtgtggaaaa tctctagcag
     5701 tggcgcccga acagggactt gaaagcgaaa gggaaaccag aggagctctc tcgacgcagg
     5761 actcggcttg ctgaagcgcg cacggcaaga ggcgaggggc ggcgactggt gagtacgcca
     5821 aaaattttga ctagcggagg ctagaaggag agagatgggt gcgagagcgt cagtattaag
     5881 cgggggagaa ttagatcgcg atgggaaaaa attcggttaa ggccaggggg aaagaaaaaa
     5941 tataaattaa aacatatagt atgggcaagc agggagctag aacgattcgc agttaatcct
     6001 ggcctgttag aaacatcaga aggctgtaga caaatactgg gacagctaca accatccctt
     6061 cagacaggat cagaagaact tagatcatta tataatacag tagcaaccct ctattgtgtg
     6121 catcaaagga tagagataaa agacaccaag gaagctttag acaagataga ggaagagcaa
     6181 aacaaaagta agaccaccgc acagcaagcg gccgctgatc ttcagacctg gaggaggaga
     6241 tatgagggac aattggagaa gtgaattata taaatataaa gtagtaaaaa ttgaaccatt
     6301 aggagtagca cccaccaagg caaagagaag agtggtgcag agagaaaaaa gagcagtggg
     6361 aataggagct ttgttccttg ggttcttggg agcagcagga agcactatgg gcgcagcgtc
     6421 aatgacgctg acggtacagg ccagacaatt attgtctggt atagtgcagc agcagaacaa
     6481 tttgctgagg gctattgagg cgcaacagca tctgttgcaa ctcacagtct ggggcatcaa
     6541 gcagctccag gcaagaatcc tggctgtgga aagataccta aaggatcaac agctcctggg
     6601 gatttggggt tgctctggaa aactcatttg caccactgct gtgccttgga atgctagttg
     6661 gagtaataaa tctctggaac agatttggaa tcacacgacc tggatggagt gggacagaga
     6721 aattaacaat tacacaagct taatacactc cttaattgaa gaatcgcaaa accagcaaga
     6781 aaagaatgaa caagaattat tggaattaga taaatgggca agtttgtgga attggtttaa
     6841 cataacaaat tggctgtggt atataaaatt attcataatg atagtaggag gcttggtagg
     6901 tttaagaata gtttttgctg tactttctat agtgaataga gttaggcagg gatattcacc
     6961 attatcgttt cagacccacc tcccaacccc gaggggaccc agagagggcc tatttcccat
     7021 gattccttca tatttgcata tacgatacaa ggctgttaga gagataatta gaattaattt
     7081 gactgtaaac acaaagatat tagtacaaaa tacgtgacgt agaaagtaat aatttcttgg
     7141 gtagtttgca gttttaaaat tatgttttaa aatggactat catatgctta ccgtaacttg
     7201 aaagtatttc gatttcttgg ctttatatat cttgtggaaa ggacgaggta ccgcccgaat
     7261 ctctatcgtg cgggttttag agctagaaat agcaagttaa aataaggcta gtccgttatc
     7321 aacttgaaaa agtggcaccg agtcggtgct tttttgaatt ctagatcttg agacaaatgg
     7381 cagtattcat ccacaatttt aaaagaaaag gggggattgg ggggtacagt gcaggggaaa
     7441 gaatagtaga cataatagca acagacatac aaactaaaga attacaaaaa caaattacaa
     7501 aaattcaaaa ttttcgggtt tattacaggg acagcagaga tccactttgg cgccggctcg
     7561 aggggg
//
