[The description below was written by a language model from this plasmid's Addgene catalogue record and the feature table of its GenBank file.]
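Description:
pLCKO_LacZ_sgRNA is a lentiviral CRISPR guide-expression plasmid of about 7.6 kb built on the pLCKO backbone. It is propagated in E. coli through a high-copy ColE1/pUC-type origin with ampicillin selection (beta-lactamase). The backbone also carries an f1 phage origin, an SV40 origin and poly(A) signal, and remnants of a lac promoter/operator region flanked by T3 and T7 promoters. The viral portion has a third-generation layout. An RSV promoter fused to a truncated HIV-1 5' LTR drives production of the genomic RNA in packaging cells, followed by the Psi packaging signal, the Rev response element for nuclear export, and a cPPT/CTS, which typically aids nuclear import. A U3-deleted 3' LTR makes the integrated provirus self-inactivating.

Two expression units lie between the LTRs. A human U6 RNA polymerase III promoter drives a single guide RNA made of a 20-nt spacer directed against LacZ joined to the Streptococcus pyogenes Cas9 scaffold. The spacer was inserted at BfuAI sites that were destroyed during cloning. Downstream, the human PGK promoter drives puromycin N-acetyltransferase, followed by a WPRE to enhance transcript expression, so transduced mammalian cells can be selected with puromycin. No Cas9 coding sequence is annotated, so the nuclease must be provided separately, for example by a Cas9-expressing cell line.

Because LacZ is a bacterial gene, the guide most plausibly serves as a non-targeting control in mammalian cells, although the record states only that it targets LacZ. The associated publication concerns CRISPR screens for fitness genes in cancer cells.
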