Addgene plasmid #74179: pLCKO_LacZ_sgRNA
Purpose: lentiviral vector expressing sgRNA targeting LacZ
Depositing lab: Jason Moffat. Depositing organization: University of Toronto. Publication: High-Resolution CRISPR Screens Reveal Fitness Genes and Genotype-Specific Cancer Liabilities. Hart T, Chandrashekhar M, Aregger M, Steinhart Z, Brown KR, MacLeod G, Mis M, Zimmermann M, Fradet-Turcotte A, Sun S, Mero P, Dirks P, Sidhu S, Roth FP, Rissland OS, Durocher D, Angers S, Moffat J. Cell. 2015 Dec 3;163(6):1515-26. doi: 10.1016/j.cell.2015.11.015. Epub 2015 Nov 25. PubMed 26627737.
Backbone
  Vector backbone: pLCKO
  Backbone manufacturer: Moffat Lab
  Total vector size (bp): 7565
  Vector type: Mammalian Expression, Lentiviral, CRISPR
  Selectable markers: Puromycin
Growth in bacteria
  Bacterial resistance: Ampicillin, 100 μg/mL
  Growth temperature: 37°C
  Growth strain: NEB Stable
  Copy number: High Copy
Gene/Insert
  Gene/Insert name: LacZ sgRNA
  gRNA/shRNA sequence: CCCGAATCTCTATCGTGCGG
  Promoter: U6 Promoter
  Cloning method: Restriction Enzyme; 5′ cloning site BfuAI (destroyed during cloning); 3′ cloning site BfuAI (destroyed during cloning)
  Sequencing primers: 5′ U6 fwd
Terms and licenses: Academic/Nonprofit Terms; Industry Terms: Not Available to Industry
How to cite: pLCKO_LacZ_sgRNA was a gift from Jason Moffat (Addgene plasmid # 74179 ; http://n2t.net/addgene:74179 ; RRID:Addgene_74179)
