>Addgene plasmid #74179 | pLCKO_LacZ_sgRNA | addgene partial sequence | sequence record 141003 | Top_Fop 5'-TCACCATTATCGTTTCAGAC-3'
CCAGAGAGGGCCTATTTCCCATGATTCCTTCATATTTGCATATACGATACAAGGCTGTTAGAGAGATAAT
TAGAATTAATTTGACTGTAAACACAAAGATATTAGTACAAAATACGTGACGTAGAAAGTAATAATTTCTT
GGGTAGTTTGCAGTTTTAAAATTATGTTTTAAAATGGACTATCATATGCTTACCGTAACTTGAAAGTATT
TCGATTTCTTGGCTTTATATATCTTGTGGAAAGGACGAGGTACCGCCCGAATCTCTATCGTGCGGGTTTT
AGAGCTAGAAATAGCAAGTTAAAATAAGGCTAGTCCGTTATCAACTTGAAAAAGTGGCACCGAGTCGGTG
CTTTTTTGAATTCTAGATCTTGAGACAAATGGCAGTATTCATCCACAATTTTAAAAGAAAAGGGGGGATT
GGGGGGTACAGTGCAGGGGAAAGAATAGTAGACATAATAGCAACAGACATACAAACTAAAGAATTACAAA
AACAAATTACAAAAATTCAAAATTTTCGGGTTTATTACAGGGACAGCAGAGATCCACTTTGGCGCCGGCT
CGAGGGGGCCCGGGTTGCGCCTTTTCCAAGGCAGCCCTGGGTTTGCGCAGGGACGCGGCTGCTCTGGGCG
TGGTTCCGGGAAACGCAGCGGCGCCGACCCTGGGTCTCGCACATTCTTCACGTCCGTTCGCAGCGTCACC
CGGATCTTCGCCGCTACCCTTGTGGGCCCCCCGGCGACGCTTCCTGCTCCGCCCCTAAGTCGGGAAGGTT
CCTTGCGGTTCGCGGCGTGCCGGACGTGACAAACGGAAGCCGCACGTCTCACTAGTACCCTCGCAGACGG
ACAGCGCCAGGGAGCAATGGCAGCGCGCCGACCGCGATGGGCTGTGGCCAATAGCGGCTGCTCAGCAGGG
CGCGCCGAGAGCAGCGGCCGGG
