>Addgene plasmid #74179 | pLCKO_LacZ_sgRNA | addgene partial sequence | sequence record 141005 | Futet-R 5'-CAAAGGCATTAAAGCAGCGT-3'
GGAGCAACATAGTTAAGAATACCAGTCAATCTTTCACAAATTTTGTAATCCAGAGGTTGATTGTCGACTT
AACGCGTTCAGGCACCGGGCTTGCGGGTCATGCACCAGGTGCGCGGTCCTTCGGGCACCTCGACGTCGGC
GGTGACGGTGAAGCCGAGCCGCTCGTAGAAGGGGAGGTTGCGGGGCGCGGAGGTCTCCAGGAAGGCGGGC
ACCCCGGCGCGCTCGGCCGCCTCCACTCCGGGGAGCACGACGGCGCTGCCCAGACCCTTGCCCTGGTGGT
CGGGCGAGACGCCGACGGTGGCCAGGAACCACGCGGGCTCCTTGGGCCGGTGCGGCGCCAGGAGGCCTTC
CATCTGTTGCTGCGCGGCCAGCCGGGAACCGCTCAACTCGGCCATGCGCGGGCCGATCTCGGCGAACACC
GCCCCCGCTTCGACGCTCTCCGGCGTGGTCCAGACCGCCACGGCGGCGCCGTCGTCCGCGACCCACACCT
TGCCGATGTCGAGCCCGACGCGCGTGAGGAAGAGTTCTTGCAGCTCGGTGACCCGCTCGATGTGGCGGTC
CGGATCGACGGTGTGGCGCGTGGCGGGGTAGTCGGCGAACGCGGCGGCGAGGGTGCGTACGGCCCTGGGG
ACGTCGTCGCGGGTGGCGAGGCGCACCGTGGGCTTGTACTCGGTCATGGTAAGCTCCGGTGGATCCCCCT
GGGGAGAGAGGTCGGTGATTCGGTCAACGAGGGAGCCGACTGCCGACGTGCGCTCCGGAGGCTTGCAGAA
TGCGGAACACCGCGCGGGCAGGAACAGGGCCCACACTACCGCCCCACACCCCGCCTCCCGCACCGCCCCT
TCCCGGCCGCTGCTCTCGGCGCGCCCTGCTGAGCAGCCGCTATTGGCCACAGCCCATCGCGGTCGGCGCG
CTGCCATTGCTCCCTGGCGCTGTCCGTCTGCGAGGGTACTAGTGAGACGTGCGGCTTCCGTTTGTCACGT
CCGGCACGCCGCGAACCGCAAGGAACCTTCCCGACTTAGGGG
